Addgene plasmid #221376: pGex-6p2_NSD2
Purpose: Expresses NSD2 in bacterial cells
Depositing lab: Albert Jeltsch. Depositing organization: Universitaet Stuttgart. Publication: Discovery of NSD2 non-histone substrates and design of a super-substrate. Weirich S, Kusevic D, Schnee P, Reiter J, Pleiss J, Jeltsch A. Commun Biol. 2024 Jun 8;7(1):707. doi: 10.1038/s42003-024-06395-z. PubMed 38851815.
Backbone
  Vector backbone: pGex-6p2
  Backbone size w/o insert (bp): 4945
  Total vector size (bp): 5716
  Vector type: Bacterial Expression
Growth in bacteria
  Bacterial resistance: Ampicillin, 100 μg/mL
  Growth temperature: 37°C
  Growth strain: DH5alpha
  Copy number: Unknown
Gene/Insert
  Gene/Insert name: Histone-lysine N-methyltransferase NSD2 (alt name: NSD2)
  Species: H. sapiens (human)
  Insert size (bp): 771
  Entrez Gene: NSD2 (a.k.a. KMT3F, KMT3G, MMSET, RAUST, REIIBP, TRX5, WHS, WHSC1)
  Promoter: tac
  Cloning method: Restriction Enzyme; 5′ cloning site BamHI (not destroyed); 3′ cloning site XhoI (not destroyed)
  Sequencing primers: 5′ GGGCTGGCAAGCCACGTTTGGTG; 3′ CCGGGAGCTGCATGTGTCAGAGG
Terms and licenses: Academic/Nonprofit Terms; Industry Terms: Not Available to Industry
How to cite: pGex-6p2_NSD2 was a gift from Albert Jeltsch (Addgene plasmid # 221376 ; http://n2t.net/addgene:221376 ; RRID:Addgene_221376)
