[The description below was written by a language model from this plasmid's Addgene catalogue record and pLannotate feature annotations shown in this document.]
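Description:
pGex-6p2_NSD2 is a bacterial expression plasmid built on the pGEX-6P-2 backbone, designed to produce a portion of the human histone-lysine N-methyltransferase NSD2 (also known as MMSET or WHSC1) as a glutathione S-transferase fusion in E. coli. The plasmid is about 5.7 kb. It replicates from a ColE1/pMB1-type origin and is selected with ampicillin through the β-lactamase gene and its native promoter. Remnants of pBR322-derived sequence (bom and rop fragments) and a lacZα segment with its lac promoter, operator and CAP site are also annotated as backbone elements.

The expression cassette is driven by the tac promoter, a strong trp/lac hybrid, followed by a lac operator. A plasmid-borne lacI gene with its own promoter supplies lac repressor, so transcription stays repressed until it is induced with IPTG. Downstream lies the Schistosoma japonicum GST coding sequence, followed by the NSD2 insert, which was cloned between BamHI and XhoI sites that were both retained. The insert is only 771 bp and is annotated as an NSD2 fragment, so the construct encodes part of the protein rather than the full-length enzyme; the record does not state which residues or domains are included. The N-terminal GST tag allows affinity purification on glutathione resin. The pGEX-6P series normally carries a protease cleavage site between GST and the insert for tag removal, although this site is not annotated in the feature table.

The stated purpose is expression of NSD2 in bacterial cells. The associated study concerns NSD2 non-histone substrates and the design of a super-substrate, which fits use of the recombinant protein in in vitro methyltransferase assays.
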