Features (pLannotate 1.2.2; 17 found; start..end, strand, type, name):
    782..859     -  promoter       lacI promoter: lacI
    866..917     +  misc_feature   bom (fragment): basis of mobility region from pBR322
   1103..1691    -  rep_origin     ori: high-copy-number ColE1/pMB1/pBR322/pUC origin of replication
   1862..2722    -  CDS            AmpR: β-lactamase; bla; confers resistance to ampicillin, carbenicillin, and related antibiotics
   2723..2827    -  promoter       AmpR promoter: bla
   2932..2972    -  misc_feature   bom (fragment): basis of mobility region from pBR322
   3074..3113    -  CDS            rop (fragment): Rop protein, which maintains plasmids at low copy number; rop
   3146..3895    -  CDS            NSD2 (fragment): NSD2_HUMAN - Also known as KIAA1090, MMSET, TRX5, WHSC1. Experimental evidence at protein level: Swiss-Prot protein existence level 1. [Isoform 4]: Histone methyltransferase which specifically dimethylates nucleosomal histone H3 at 'Lys-36' (H3K36me2) (PubMed:22099308). Methylation of histone H3 at 'Lys-27' is controversial (PubMed:18172012, PubMed:22099308). Mono-, di- or tri- methylates histone H3 at 'Lys-27' (H3K27me, H3K27me2 and H3K27me3) (PubMed:18172012). Does not methylate histone H3 at 'Lys-27' (PubMed:22099308). May act as a transcription regulator that binds DNA and suppresses IL5 t
   3935..4588    -  CDS            GST26_SCHJA: Experimental evidence at protein level: Swiss-Prot protein existence level 1. GST isoenzymes appear to play a central role in the parasite detoxification system. Other functions are also suspected including a role in increasing the solubility of haematin in the parasite gut. From Schistosoma japonicum (Blood fluke).
   4611..4627    -  protein_bind   lac operator: The lac repressor binds to the lac operator to inhibit transcription in E. coli. This inhibition can be relieved by adding lactose or isopropyl-β-D-thiogalactopyranoside (IPTG). lac repressor encoded by lacI
   4635..4663    -  promoter       tac promoter: strong E. coli promoter; hybrid between the trp and lac UV5 promoters
   4739..4855    +  CDS            yciV (fragment): RNAAM_ECOLI - Also known as trpH From Escherichia coli (strain K12).
   5119..5292    -  CDS            lacZα: LacZα fragment of β-galactosidase; lacZ fragment
   5312..5328    -  protein_bind   lac operator: The lac repressor binds to the lac operator to inhibit transcription in E. coli. This inhibition can be relieved by adding lactose or isopropyl-β-D-thiogalactopyranoside (IPTG). lac repressor encoded by lacI
   5336..5366    -  promoter       lac promoter: promoter for the E. coli lac operon
   5381..5402    -  protein_bind   CAP binding site: CAP binding activates transcription in the presence of cAMP. E. coli catabolite activator protein
   5415..781     -  CDS            lacI (across the origin): lac repressor; lacI; The lac repressor binds to the lac operator to inhibit transcription in E. coli. This inhibition can be relieved by adding lactose or isopropyl-β-D-thiogalactopyranoside (IPTG).
>Addgene plasmid #221376 | pGex-6p2_NSD2 | addgene full sequence | sequence record 436606 | Addgene NGS Result
CGGACTCGGTAATGGCGCGCATTGCGCCCAGCGCCATCTGATCGTTGGCAACCAGCATCGCAGTGGGAAC
GATGCCCTCATTCAGCATTTGCATGGTTTGTTGAAAACCGGACATGGCACTCCAGTCGCCTTCCCGTTCC
GCTATCGGCTGAATTTGATTGCGAGTGAGATATTTATGCCAGCCAGCCAGACGCAGACGCGCCGAGACAG
AACTTAATGGGCCCGCTAACAGCGCGATTTGCTGGTGACCCAATGCGACCAGATGCTCCACGCCCAGTCG
CGTACCGTCTTCATGGGAGAAAATAATACTGTTGATGGGTGTCTGGTCAGAGACATCAAGAAATAACGCC
GGAACATTAGTGCAGGCAGCTTCCACAGCAATGGCATCCTGGTCATCCAGCGGATAGTTAATGATCAGCC
CACTGACGCGTTGCGCGAGAAGATTGTGCACCGCCGCTTTACAGGCTTCGACGCCGCTTCGTTCTACCAT
CGACACCACCACGCTGGCACCCAGTTGATCGGCGCGAGATTTAATCGCCGCGACAATTTGCGACGGCGCG
TGCAGGGCCAGACTGGAGGTGGCAACGCCAATCAGCAACGACTGTTTGCCCGCCAGTTGTTGTGCCACGC
GGTTGGGAATGTAATTCAGCTCCGCCATCGCCGCTTCCACTTTTTCCCGCGTTTTCGCAGAAACGTGGCT
GGCCTGGTTCACCACGCGGGAAACGGTCTGATAAGAGACACCGGCATACTCTGCGACATCGTATAACGTT
ACTGGTTTCACATTCACCACCCTGAATTGACTCTCTTCCGGGCGCTATCATGCCATACCGCGAAAGGTTT
TGCGCCATTCGATGGTGTCGGAATTTATGCGGTGTGAAATACCGCACAGATGCGTAAGGAGAAAATACCG
CATCAGGCGCTCTTCCGCTTCCTCGCTCACTGACTCGCTGCGCTCGGTCGTTCGGCTGCGGCGAGCGGTA
TCAGCTCACTCAAAGGCGGTAATACGGTTATCCACAGAATCAGGGGATAACGCAGGAAAGAACATGTGAG
CAAAAGGCCAGCAAAAGGCCAGGAACCGTAAAAAGGCCGCGTTGCTGGCGTTTTTCCATAGGCTCCGCCC
CCCTGACGAGCATCACAAAAATCGACGCTCAAGTCAGAGGTGGCGAAACCCGACAGGACTATAAAGATAC
CAGGCGTTTCCCCCTGGAAGCTCCCTCGTGCGCTCTCCTGTTCCGACCCTGCCGCTTACCGGATACCTGT
CCGCCTTTCTCCCTTCGGGAAGCGTGGCGCTTTCTCATAGCTCACGCTGTAGGTATCTCAGTTCGGTGTA
GGTCGTTCGCTCCAAGCTGGGCTGTGTGCACGAACCCCCCGTTCAGCCCGACCGCTGCGCCTTATCCGGT
AACTATCGTCTTGAGTCCAACCCGGTAAGACACGACTTATCGCCACTGGCAGCAGCCACTGGTAACAGGA
TTAGCAGAGCGAGGTATGTAGGCGGTGCTACAGAGTTCTTGAAGTGGTGGCCTAACTACGGCTACACTAG
AAGGACAGTATTTGGTATCTGCGCTCTGCTGAAGCCAGTTACCTTCGGAAAAAGAGTTGGTAGCTCTTGA
TCCGGCAAACAAACCACCGCTGGTAGCGGTGGTTTTTTTGTTTGCAAGCAGCAGATTACGCGCAGAAAAA
AAGGATCTCAAGAAGATCCTTTGATCTTTTCTACGGGGTCTGACGCTCAGTGGAACGAAAACTCACGTTA
AGGGATTTTGGTCATGAGATTATCAAAAAGGATCTTCACCTAGATCCTTTTAAATTAAAAATGAAGTTTT
AAATCAATCTAAAGTATATATGAGTAAACTTGGTCTGACAGTTACCAATGCTTAATCAGTGAGGCACCTA
TCTCAGCGATCTGTCTATTTCGTTCATCCATAGTTGCCTGACTCCCCGTCGTGTAGATAACTACGATACG
GGAGGGCTTACCATCTGGCCCCAGTGCTGCAATGATACCGCGAGACCCACGCTCACCGGCTCCAGATTTA
TCAGCAATAAACCAGCCAGCCGGAAGGGCCGAGCGCAGAAGTGGTCCTGCAACTTTATCCGCCTCCATCC
AGTCTATTAATTGTTGCCGGGAAGCTAGAGTAAGTAGTTCGCCAGTTAATAGTTTGCGCAACGTTGTTGC
CATTGCTGCAGGCATCGTGGTGTCACGCTCGTCGTTTGGTATGGCTTCATTCAGCTCCGGTTCCCAACGA
TCAAGGCGAGTTACATGATCCCCCATGTTGTGCAAAAAAGCGGTTAGCTCCTTCGGTCCTCCGATCGTTG
TCAGAAGTAAGTTGGCCGCAGTGTTATCACTCATGGTTATGGCAGCACTGCATAATTCTCTTACTGTCAT
GCCATCCGTAAGATGCTTTTCTGTGACTGGTGAGTACTCAACCAAGTCATTCTGAGAATAGTGTATGCGG
CGACCGAGTTGCTCTTGCCCGGCGTCAACACGGGATAATACCGCGCCACATAGCAGAACTTTAAAAGTGC
TCATCATTGGAAAACGTTCTTCGGGGCGAAAACTCTCAAGGATCTTACCGCTGTTGAGATCCAGTTCGAT
GTAACCCACTCGTGCACCCAACTGATCTTCAGCATCTTTTACTTTCACCAGCGTTTCTGGGTGAGCAAAA
ACAGGAAGGCAAAATGCCGCAAAAAAGGGAATAAGGGCGACACGGAAATGTTGAATACTCATACTCTTCC
TTTTTCAATATTATTGAAGCATTTATCAGGGTTATTGTCTCATGAGCGGATACATATTTGAATGTATTTA
GAAAAATAAACAAATAGGGGTTCCGCGCACATTTCCCCGAAAAGTGCCACCTGACGTCTAAGAAACCATT
ATTATCATGACATTAACCTATAAAAATAGGCGTATCACGAGGCCCTTTCGTCTTCAAGAATTATACACTC
CGCTATCGCTACGTGACTGGGTCATGGCTGCGCCCCGACACCCGCCAACACCCGCTGACGCGCCCTGACG
GGCTTGTCTGCTCCCGGCATCCGCTTACAGACAAGCTGTGACCGTCTCCGGGAGCTGCATGTGTCAGAGG
TTTTCACCGTCATCACCGAAACGCGCGAGGCAGATCGTCAGTCAGTCACGATGCGGCCGCTCGAGGTCCT
CTGACTGCCTCTTCCCTTCCCCTTTTGCTCTGCGCCGCCTCGTTTTCTTCTTGGTCTTTTTGCCCTTTTC
CTCTGATGAAAGGGTCGTCGAGGTCTTTGGTCTATCCCCGAGGAATCCACTGCAATTGGAGGCTCCACAC
CGGCAGACCGTTTTTTCATTGCCCAGACAATCGAGGTTGTAGTTAAAAGTCAGCTCCGTCCCTGCAGGAA
TGTCACAGACGGCAAACAGGCCCACACGAGTGTCCCCATTCACTGTCCACTTGAGGGTCTCACAGTTGGG
CTGGCAGCTGTGATTCATAAATCGAGAGTAGTTTCCTTTGGGGCCAGCGTCTATTATACGGTCCTTGTCT
ATAGTGAGCATGTAGAAGTGGGTGATGTCGTTCTCGTGTGCGTGCTTGATTCTCGCCATGCACTCCTCCT
CGTCGATCAGCTCCCCAACGTACTCGTTAACAAATTCTCCCTTTCTGATGTCCCTCTTGGCGACCAGGCC
CCACCCTTTGCCATCTGTCTTGATGATCTTGGTCTCTGGGTACTGGCGCTTGGTGAAGCACTGGTTCTGG
CAGAACTCGCCCGCGGGACACACCTGCGGGTGGCACTCAAACATCAGCATCCTGTTCAGACACTCCGAAT
CAAAGCCACAAGGATTCTCATCTGTGGGCTTGCAGTTGCACTTAGGGATTTCTGAAATATCCGCTGTGTA
GATCTGGACTTTCCCGTAAGGCTTATTCACCTTGATGTGCTTGTAGGATCCCAGGGGCCCCTGGAACAGA
ACTTCCAGATCCGATTTTGGAGGATGGTCGCCACCACCAAACGTGGCTTGCCAGCCCTGCAAAGGCCATG
CTATATACTTGCTGGATTTCAAGTACTTATCAATTTGTGGGATAGCTTCAATACGTTTTTTAAAACAAAC
TAATTTTGGGAACGCATCCAGGCACATTGGGTCCATGTATAAAACAACATCAAGAGCGTCATACAACATG
AAGTCAGGATGGGTTACATGATCACCATTTAAATATGTTTTATGACATAAACGATCTTCGAACATTTTCA
GCATTTCAGGTAGCTTGCTAAGAAAATCAACTTTGAGAGTTTCAAAGTCTTTACTATATGCAATTCTCGA
AACACCGTATCTAATATCCAAAACCGCTCCTTCAAGCATTGAAATCTCTGCACGCTCTTTTGGACAACCA
CCCAACATGTTGTGCTTGTCAGCTATATAACGTATGATGGCCATAGACTGTGTTAATTTAACATCACCAT
CAATATAATAAGGAAGATTGGGAAACTCCAAACCCAATTCAAACTTTTTGTTTCGCCATTTATCACCTTC
ATCGCGCTCATACAAATGCTCTTCATATTTTTCTTCAAGATATTCCAAAAGAAGTCGAGTGGGTTGCACA
AGGCCCTTAATTTTCCAATAACCTAGTATAGGGGACATGAATACTGTTTCCTGTGTGAAATTGTTATCCG
CTCACAATTCCACACATTATACGAGCCGATGATTAATTGTCAACAGCTCATTTCAGAATATTTGCCAGAA
CCGTTATGATGTCGGCGCAAAAAACATTATCCAGAACGGGAGTGCGCCTTGAGCGACACGAATTATGCAG
TGATTTACGACCTGCACAGCCATACCACAGCTTCCGATGGCTGCCTGACGCCAGAAGCATTGGTGCACCG
TGCAGTCGATAAGCTAATTCCAACGCCATCAAAAATAATTCGCGTCTGGCCTTCCTGTAGCCAGCTTTCA
TCAACATTAAATGTGAGCGAGTAACAACCCGTCGGATTCTCCGTGGGAACAAACGGCGGATTGACCGTAA
TGGGATAGGTCACGTTGGTGTAGATGGGCGCATCGTAACCGTGCATCTGCCAGTTTGAGGGGACGACGAC
AGTATCGGCCTCAGGAAGATCGCACTCCAGCCAGCTTTCCGGCACCGCTTCTGGTGCCGGAAACCAGGCA
AAGCGCCATTCGCCATTCAGGCTGCGCAACTGTTGGGAAGGGCGATCGGTGCGGGCCTCTTCGCTATTAC
GCCAGCTGGCGAAAGGGGGATGTGCTGCAAGGCGATTAAGTTGGGTAACGCCAGGGTTTTCCCAGTCACG
ACGTTGTAAAACGACGGCCAGTGAATCCGTAATCATGGTCATAGCTGTTTCCTGTGTGAAATTGTTATCC
GCTCACAATTCCACACAACATACGAGCCGGAAGCATAAAGTGTAAAGCCTGGGGTGCCTAATGAGTGAGC
TAACTTACATTAATTGCGTTGCGCTCACTGCCCGCTTTCCAGTCGGGAAACCTGTCGTGCCAGCTGCATT
AATGAATCGGCCAACGCGCGGGGAGAGGCGGTTTGCGTATTGGGCGCTAGCGTGGTTTTTCTTTTCACCA
GTGAGACGGGCAACAGCTGATTGCCCTTCACCGCCTGGCCCTGAGAGAGTTGCAGCAAGCGGTCCACGCT
GGTTTGCCCCAGCAGGCGAAAATCCTGTTTGATGGTGGTTAACGGCGGGATATAACATGAGCTGTCTTCG
GTATCGTCGTATCCCACTACCGAGATATCCGCACCAACGCGCAGCC
